Addgene plasmid #100691: YCe2040 HC_Kan_PuroR_p21
Purpose: part designed to occupy position 21 of EMMA. Functional category: Selection marker
Depositing lab: Yizhi Cai. Depositing organization: University of Edinburgh. Publication: EMMA: An Extensible Mammalian Modular Assembly Toolkit for the Rapid Design and Production of Diverse Expression Vectors. Martella A, Matjusaitis M, Auxillos J, Pollard SM, Cai Y. ACS Synth Biol. 2017 Apr 24. doi: 10.1021/acssynbio.7b00016. PubMed 28418644.
Backbone
  Vector backbone: pSMART HC_Kan
  Vector type: Synthetic Biology
Growth in bacteria
  Bacterial resistance: Kanamycin, 50 μg/mL
  Growth temperature: 37°C
  Growth strain: DH5alpha
  Copy number: High Copy
Gene/Insert
  Gene/Insert name: PuroR
  Cloning method: Restriction Enzyme; 5′ cloning site Unknown (unknown if destroyed); 3′ cloning site Unknown (unknown if destroyed)
Terms and licenses: Academic/Nonprofit Terms; Industry Terms: Not Available to Industry
Depositor comments: Puromycin resistance gene ecnoding a puromycin N-acetyl-transferase.
How to cite: YCe2040 HC_Kan_PuroR_p21 was a gift from Yizhi Cai (Addgene plasmid # 100691 ; http://n2t.net/addgene:100691 ; RRID:Addgene_100691)
