[The description below was written by a language model from this plasmid's Addgene catalogue record, the feature table of its GenBank file and pLannotate feature annotations shown in this document.]
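Description:
YCe2040 HC_Kan_PuroR_p21 is a small (about 2.4 kb) synthetic-biology part plasmid from the EMMA (Extensible Mammalian Modular Assembly) toolkit, built on the pSMART HC_Kan cloning backbone. It is a storage and donor vector for one modular part, not an expression construct in its own right. It is propagated in E. coli at high copy number from a ColE1/pUC-type origin. Selection is with kanamycin through the aph(3')-Ia aminoglycoside phosphotransferase gene, which is driven by the E. coli cat promoter. As is characteristic of this backbone, transcription terminators (tonB, T7Te and T3Te) bracket the resistance cassette, the origin and the cloning region. This arrangement insulates the insert from read-through transcription coming from vector elements, and the reverse.

The payload is PuroR, the Streptomyces pac coding sequence for puromycin N-acetyltransferase, which inactivates puromycin and is widely used as a selectable marker in mammalian cells. No mammalian promoter, polyadenylation signal or other regulatory element is annotated next to the gene, consistent with its role as a bare coding part. In the EMMA scheme it belongs to the "selection marker" functional category and is designed to occupy position 21 of the assembly, so expression signals would presumably come from parts at other positions in the final vector. The record lists restriction-enzyme cloning but does not identify the flanking sites or the overhangs that define position 21. The two sequence records, a 2,413 bp depositor map and a 2,409 nt sequencing result, show the same features in opposite orientation. The sequencing-based annotation labels KanR and PuroR as slightly incomplete matches.
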