LOCUS       Exported 2413 bp ds-DNA circular SYN 13-MAY-2021
DEFINITION  part designed to occupy position 21 of EMMA. Functional category:
            Selection marker.
ACCESSION   .
VERSION     .
KEYWORDS    YCe2040 HC_Kan_PuroR_p21
SOURCE      synthetic DNA construct
  ORGANISM  synthetic DNA construct
REFERENCE   1 (bases 1 to 2413)
  AUTHORS   Martella A, Matjusaitis M, Auxillos J, Pollard SM, Cai Y
  TITLE     EMMA: An Extensible Mammalian Modular Assembly Toolkit for the Rapid
            Design and Production of Diverse Expression Vectors.
  JOURNAL   ACS Synth Biol. 2017 Apr 24. doi: 10.1021/acssynbio.7b00016.
  PUBMED    28418644
REFERENCE   2 (bases 1 to 2413)
  AUTHORS   .
  TITLE     Direct Submission
  JOURNAL   Exported May 13, 2021 from SnapGene Server 1.1.58
            http://www.snapgene.com
FEATURES             Location/Qualifiers
     source          1..2413
                     /organism="synthetic DNA construct"
                     /mol_type="other DNA"
     CDS             71..667
                     /codon_start=1
                     /gene="pac from Streptomyces"
                     /product="puromycin N-acetyltransferase"
                     /label=PuroR
                     /note="confers resistance to puromycin"
                     /translation="TEYKPTVRLATRDDVPRAVRTLAAAFADYPATRHTVDPDRHIERV
                     TELQELFLTRVGLDIGKVWVADDGAAVAVWTTPESVEAGAVFAEIGPRMAELSGSRLAA
                     QQQMEGLLAPHRPKEPAWFLATVGVSPDHQGKGLGSAVVLPGVEAAERAGVPAFLETSA
                     PRNLPFYERLGFTVTADVECPKDRATWCMTRKPGA"
     primer_bind     564..584
                     /label=Puro-F
                     /note="Puromycin resistance gene, forward primer"
     terminator      756..785
                     /label=T3Te terminator
                     /note="phage T3 early transcription terminator"
     rep_origin      807..1394
                     /direction=RIGHT
                     /label=ori
                     /note="high-copy-number ColE1/pMB1/pBR322/pUC origin of
                     replication"
     primer_bind     1295..1314
                     /label=pBR322ori-F
                     /note="pBR322 origin, forward primer"
     terminator      1406..1433
                     /label=T7Te terminator
                     /note="phage T7 early transcription terminator"
     CDS             complement(1457..2272)
                     /codon_start=1
                     /gene="aph(3')-Ia"
                     /product="aminoglycoside phosphotransferase"
                     /label=KanR
                     /note="confers resistance to kanamycin in bacteria or G418
                     (Geneticin(R)) in eukaryotes"
                     /translation="MSHIQRETSCSRPRLNSNMDADLYGYKWARDNVGQSGATIYRLYG
                     KPDAPELFLKHGKGSVANDVTDEMVRLNWLTEFMPLPTIKHFIRTPDDAWLLTTAIPGK
                     TAFQVLEEYPDSGENIVDALAVFLRRLHSIPVCNCPFNGDRVFRLAQAQSRMNNGLVGA
                     SDFDDERNGWPVEQVWKEMHKLLPFSPDSVVTHGDFSLDNLIFDEGKLIGCIDVGRVGI
                     ADRYQDLAILWNCLGEFSPSLQKRLFQKYGIDNPDMNKLQFHLMLDEFF"
     primer_bind     2180..2199
                     /label=Kan-R
                     /note="Kanamycin resistance gene, reverse primer"
     promoter        complement(2273..2375)
                     /label=cat promoter
                     /note="promoter of the E. coli cat gene encoding
                     chloramphenicol acetyltransferase"
     terminator      2376..2407
                     /label=tonB terminator
                     /note="bidirectional E. coli tonB-P14 transcription
                     terminator"
ORIGIN
        1 tatggaggtc aggtatgatt taaatggtca gtattgagcg atatctagag aattcgtcac
       61 gtctcgtgga accgagtaca agcccacggt gcgcctcgcc acccgcgacg acgtccccag
      121 ggccgtacgc accctcgccg ccgcgttcgc cgactacccc gccacgcgcc acaccgtcga
      181 tccggaccgc cacatcgagc gggtcaccga gctgcaagaa ctcttcctca cgcgcgtcgg
      241 gctcgacatc ggcaaggtgt gggtcgcgga cgacggcgcc gcggtggcgg tctggaccac
      301 gccggagagc gtcgaagcgg gggcggtgtt cgccgagatc ggcccgcgca tggccgagtt
      361 gagcggttcc cggctggccg cgcagcaaca gatggaaggc ctcctggcgc cgcaccggcc
      421 caaggagccc gcgtggttcc tggccaccgt cggcgtgtcg cccgaccacc agggcaaggg
      481 tctgggcagc gccgtcgtgc tccccggagt ggaggcggcc gagcgcgccg gggtgcccgc
      541 cttcctggaa acctccgcgc cccgcaacct ccccttctac gagcggctcg gcttcaccgt
      601 caccgccgac gtcgagtgcc cgaaggaccg cgcgacctgg tgcatgaccc gcaagcccgg
      661 tgcctaataa gttgcgagac gaaaacgaat tcaagcttga tatcattcag gacgagcctc
      721 agactccagc gtaactggac tgcaatcaac tcactggctc accttcacgg gtgggccttt
      781 cttcggtaga aaatcaaagg atcttcttga gatccttttt ttctgcgcgt aatctgctgc
      841 ttgcaaacaa aaaaaccacc gctaccagcg gtggtttgtt tgccggatca agagctacca
      901 actctttttc cgaggtaact ggcttcagca gagcgcagat accaaatact gttcttctag
      961 tgtagccgta gttaggccac cacttcaaga actctgtagc accgcctaca tacctcgctc
     1021 tgctaatcct gttaccagtg gctgctgcca gtggcgataa gtcgtgtctt accgggttgg
     1081 actcaagacg atagttaccg gataaggcgc agcggtcggg ctgaacgggg ggttcgtgca
     1141 cacagcccag cttggagcga acgacctaca ccgaactgag atacctacag cgtgagctat
     1201 gagaaagcgc cacgcttccc gaagggagaa aggcggacag gtatccggta agcggcaggg
     1261 tcggaacagg agagcgcacg agggagcttc cagggggaaa cgcctggtat ctttatagtc
     1321 ctgtcgggtt tcgccacctc tgacttgagc atcgattttt gtgatgctcg tcaggggggc
     1381 ggagcctatg gaaaaacgcc agcaacgcag aaaggcccac ccgaaggtga gccaggtgat
     1441 tacatttggg ccctcattag aaaaactcat cgagcatcaa gtgaaactgc aatttattca
     1501 tatcaggatt atcaatacca tatttttgaa aaagccgttt ctgtaatgaa ggagaaaact
     1561 caccgaggca gttccatagg atggcaagat cctggtatcg gtctgcgatt ccgactcgtc
     1621 caacatcaat acaacctatt aatttcccct cgtcaaaaat aaggttatca agtgagaaat
     1681 caccatgagt gacgactgaa tccggtgaga atggcaaaag cttatgcatt tctttccaga
     1741 cttgttcaac aggccagcca ttacgctcgt catcaaaatc actcgcacca accaaaccgt
     1801 tattcattcg tgattgcgcc tgagcgagac gaaatacgcg atcgccgtta aaaggacaat
     1861 tacaaacagg aatcgaatgc aaccggcgca ggaacactgc cagcgcatca acaatatttt
     1921 cacctgaatc aggatattct tctaatacct ggaatgctgt tttccctggg atcgcagtgg
     1981 tgagtaacca tgcatcatca ggagtacgga taaaatgctt gatggtcgga agaggcataa
     2041 attccgtcag ccagtttagc ctgaccatct catctgtaac atcattggca acgctacctt
     2101 tgccatgttt cagaaacaac tctggcgcat cgggcttccc atacaatcga tagattgtcg
     2161 cacctgattg cccgacatta tcgcgagccc atttataccc atataaatca gcatccatgt
     2221 tggaatttaa tcgcggcctc gagcaagacg tttcccgttg aatatggctc attttagctt
     2281 ccttagctcc tgaaaatctc gataactcaa aaaatacgcc cggtagtgat cttatttcat
     2341 tatggtgaaa gttggaacct cttacgtgcc gatcaagtca aaagcctccg gtcggaggct
     2401 tttgactttc tgc
//
