Features (pLannotate 1.2.2; 7 found; start..end, strand, type, name):
     29..60      +  terminator     tonB terminator: bidirectional E. coli tonB-P14 transcription terminator
     61..163     +  promoter       cat promoter: promoter of the E. coli cat gene encoding chloramphenicol acetyltransferase
    164..977     +  CDS            KanR (fragment): aminoglycoside phosphotransferase; aph(3')-Ia; confers resistance to kanamycin in bacteria or G418 (Geneticin®) in eukaryotes
   1000..1027    +  terminator     T7Te terminator: phage T7 early transcription terminator
   1039..1626    -  rep_origin     ori: high-copy-number ColE1/pMB1/pBR322/pUC origin of replication
   1648..1677    -  terminator     T3Te terminator: phage T3 early transcription terminator
   1767..2361    -  CDS            PuroR (fragment): puromycin N-acetyltransferase; pac from Streptomyces; confers resistance to puromycin
>Addgene plasmid #100691 | YCe2040 HC_Kan_PuroR_p21 | addgene full sequence | sequence record 192914 | Addgene NGS Result
TAAATCATACCTGACCTCCATAGCAGAAAGTCAAAAGCCTCCGACCGGAGGCTTTTGACTTGATCGGCAC
GTAAGAGGTTCCAACTTTCACCATAATGAAATAAGATCACTACCGGGCGTATTTTTTGAGTTATCGAGAT
TTTCAGGAGCTAAGGAAGCTAAAATGAGCCATATTCAACGGGAAACGTCTTGCTCGAGGCCGCGATTAAA
TTCCAACATGGATGCTGATTTATATGGGTATAAATGGGCTCGCGATAATGTCGGGCAATCAGGTGCGACA
ATCTATCGATTGTATGGGAAGCCCGATGCGCCAGAGTTGTTTCTGAAACATGGCAAAGGTAGCGTTGCCA
ATGATGTTACAGATGAGATGGTCAGGCTAAACTGGCTGACGGAATTTATGCCTCTTCCGACCATCAAGCA
TTTTATCCGTACTCCTGATGATGCATGGTTACTCACCACTGCGATCCCAGGGAAAACAGCATTCCAGGTA
TTAGAAGAATATCCTGATTCAGGTGAAAATATTGTTGATGCGCTGGCAGTGTTCCTGCGCCGGTTGCATT
CGATTCCTGTTTGTAATTGTCCTTTTAACGGCGATCGCGTATTTCGTCTCGCTCAGGCGCAATCACGAAT
GAATAACGGTTTGGTTGGTGCGAGTGATTTTGATGACGAGCGTAATGGCTGGCCTGTTGAACAAGTCTGG
AAAGAAATGCATAAGCTTTTGCCATTCTCACCGGATTCAGTCGTCACTCATGGTGATTTCTCACTTGATA
ACCTTATTTTTGACGAGGGGAAATTAATAGGTTGTATTGATGTTGGACGAGTCGGAATCGCAGACCGATA
CCAGGATCTTGCCATCCTATGGAACTGCCTCGGTGAGTTTTCTCCTTCATTACAGAAACGGCTTTTTCAA
AAATATGGTATTGATAATCCTGATATGAATAAATTGCAGTTTCACTTGATGCTCGATGAGTTTTTCTGAG
GGCCCAAATGTAATCACCTGGCTCACCTTCGGGTGGGCCTTTCTGCGTTGCTGGCGTTTTTCCATAGGCT
CCGCCCCCCTGACGAGCATCACAAAAATCGATGCTCAAGTCAGAGGTGGCGAAACCCGACAGGACTATAA
AGATACCAGGCGTTTCCCCCTGGAAGCTCCCTCGTGCGCTCTCCTGTTCCGACCCTGCCGCTTACCGGAT
ACCTGTCCGCCTTTCTCCCTTCGGGAAGCGTGGCGCTTTCTCATAGCTCACGCTGTAGGTATCTCAGTTC
GGTGTAGGTCGTTCGCTCCAAGCTGGGCTGTGTGCACGAACCCCCCGTTCAGCCCGACCGCTGCGCCTTA
TCCGGTAACTATCGTCTTGAGTCCAACCCGGTAAGACACGACTTATCGCCACTGGCAGCAGCCACTGGTA
ACAGGATTAGCAGAGCGAGGTATGTAGGCGGTGCTACAGAGTTCTTGAAGTGGTGGCCTAACTACGGCTA
CACTAGAAGAACAGTATTTGGTATCTGCGCTCTGCTGAAGCCAGTTACCTCGGAAAAAGAGTTGGTAGCT
CTTGATCCGGCAAACAAACCACCGCTGGTAGCGGTGGTTTTTTTGTTTGCAAGCAGCAGATTACGCGCAG
AAAAAAAGGATCTCAAGAAGATCCTTTGATTTTCTACCGAAGAAAGGCCCACCCGTGAAGGTGAGCCAGT
GAGTTGATTGCAGTCCAGTTACGCTGGAGTCTGAGGCTCGTCCTGAATGATATCAAGCTTGAATTCGTTT
CGTCTCGCAACTTATTAGGCACCGGGCTTGCGGGTCATGCACCAGGTCGCGCGGTCCTTCGGGCACTCGA
CGTCGGCGGTGACGGTGAAGCCGAGCCGCTCGTAGAAGGGGAGGTTGCGGGGCGCGGAGGTTTCCAGGAA
GGCGGGCACCCCGGCGCGCTCGGCCGCCTCCACTCCGGGGAGCACGACGGCGCTGCCCAGACCCTTGCCC
TGGTGGTCGGGCGACACGCCGACGGTGGCCAGGAACCACGCGGGCTCCTTGGGCCGGTGCGGCGCCAGGA
GGCCTTCCATCTGTTGCTGCGCGGCCAGCCGGGAACCGCTCAACTCGGCCATGCGCGGGCCGATCTCGGC
GAACACCGCCCCCGCTTCGACGCTCTCCGGCGTGGTCCAGACCGCCACCGCGGCGCCGTCGTCCGCGACC
CACACCTTGCCGATGTCGAGCCCGACGCGCGTGAGGAAGAGTTCTTGCAGCTCGGTGACCCGCTCGATGT
GGCGGTCCGGATCGACGGTGTGGCGCGTGGCGGGGTAGTCGGCGAACGCGGCGGCGAGGGTGCGTACGGC
CCTGGGGACGTCGTCGCGGGTGGCGAGGCGCACCGTGGGCTTGTACTCGGTTCCACGAGACGTGACGAAT
TCTCTAGATATCGCTCAATACTGACCATT
